>Addgene plasmid #68513 | MSP7.6-bio | depositor full sequence | sequence record 120620 | Full Sequence
AGATCTATACATTGAATCAATATTGGCAATTAGCCATATTAGTCATTGGTTATATAGCATAAATCAATAT
TGGCTATTGGCCATTGCATACGTTGTATCTATATCATAATATGTACATTTATATTGGCTCATGTCCAATA
TGACCGCCATGTTGACATTGATTATTGACTAGTTATTAATAGTAATCAATTACGGGGTCATTAGTTCATA
GCCCATATATGGAGTTCCGCGTTACATAACTTACGGTAAATGGCCCGCCTGGCTGACCGCCCAACGACCC
CCGCCCATTGACGTCAATAATGACGTATGTTCCCATAGTAACGCCAATAGGGACTTTCCATTGACGTCAA
TGGGTGGAGTATTTACGGTAAACTGCCCACTTGGCAGTACATCAAGTGTATCATATGCCAAGTCCGCCCC
CTATTGACGTCAATGACGGTAAATGGCCCGCCTGGCATTATGCCCAGTACATGACCTTACGGGACTTTCC
TACTTGGCAGTACATCTACGTATTAGTCATCGCTATTACCATGGTGATGCGGTTTTGGCAGTACACCAAT
GGGCGTGGATAGCGGTTTGACTCACGGGGATTTCCAAGTCTCCACCCCATTGACGTCAATGGGAGTTTGT
TTTGGCACCAAAATCAACGGGACTTTCCAAAATGTCGTAATAACCCCGCCCCGTTGACGCAAATGGGCGG
TAGGCGTGTACGGTGGGAGGTCTATATAAGCAGAGCTCGTTTAGTGAACCGTCAGATCCTCACTCTCTTC
CGCATCGCTGTCTGCGAGGGCCAGCTGTTGGGCTCGCGGTTGAGGACAAACTCTTCGCGGTCTTTCCAGT
ACTCTTGGATCGGAAACCCGTCGGCCTCCGAACGGTACTCCGCCACCGAGGGACCTGAGCGAGTCCGCAT
CGACCGGATCGGAAAACCTCTCGAGAAAGGCGTCTAACCAGTCACAGTCGCAAGGTAGGCTGAGCACCGT
GGCGGGCGGCAGCGGGTGGCGGTCGGGGTTGTTTCTGGCGGAGGTGCTGCTGATGATGTAATTAAAGTAG
GCGGTCTTGAGACGGCGGATGGTCGAGGTGAGGTGTGGCAGGCTTGAGATCCAGCTGTTGGGGTGAGTAC
TCCCTCTCAAAAGCGGGCATTACTTCTGCGCTAAGATTGTCAGTTTCCAAAAACGAGGAGGATTTGATAT
TCACCTGGCCCGATCTGGCCATACACTTGAGTGACAATGACATCCACTTTGCCTTTCTCTCCACAGGTGT
CCACTCCCAGGTCCAAGTTTGCCACCATGGAGTTTCAGACCCAGGTACTCATGTCCCTGCTGCTCTGCAT
GTCTGGTGCGGCCGCAGCTGATGCTTCTGATGGCGTGCCCATGCTGTTCAACGACGAGAACCATCTGCCC
AACAGCCTGAACCGGAAGCTGCGGAACCTGAACGAGATCGTGCAGGAAGATGTGTCCGAGAACAGCCACG
AGGTGGACGAGCTGGAAAAGCACGAGGAAGAGGAAGAGGACGTGGAAGTGGAAGAAGAACAGCACGAACA
GCAGCACGGCCACACCGTGGAAGATCCCAGAGAAGGCGACGAGGGCAACGAGAACGACCCCCAGGAAGGC
ACCCACGAGCAGGACGACGAGGACTTCATGGGCCAGTGGACCGAAGTGATGGCCAACGAGGAAGGCGATA
GCGGCGAGGGCGAGGACGATACCGACAGCGAGGATGATGCCGAGGGGGAGAGCAACACCCACAGCCCTAG
AAGCCCTCCCGTGGAAGGCTCTGATGCCACAGTGCTGCAGGCCGAGCCTAGCACAGCCCTGAGCGACAGC
AGCAACTCTGCCCAGATTGGCCAGCAGGGCGTGCACAGACCACCAGCCGGACTGGCCGATCAGACCACCC
AGAGAACAGGCGATCAGGGCGCCGATGGACCTCATGGCGATTCTGGCGCCGCTACCTCTAGAGCCGGCGG
ATCTGCTGAGAGAGGCCCCTCTGGCGAACGGCCTCAGGAAAGAGCACCTGGCGGAACCCCTGAGCTGCCC
GCCAATTCTGTGCCTCAGAGAGAGGGCAGAAGCGACGCCCTGCCACAGGAACAGCAGGCCCAGTCTGAAG
TCGTGCGGAGCGAGAGACAGTCTGGCGCTGCTGCAGATGGCGGAGCCCAGCCTTCTGAAAGACCTGCCGC
TCCTCCACAGCAGACCAGCAGAGACACACCCCCTAAGGGCACCGCCGACAGCAACGACGCCAAGATCAAG
TACCTGGACAAGCTGTACGACGAGGTGCTGACCACCTCCGACAACACCGCCGGAATCCACGTGCCCGACT
ACCACAGCAAGTACAACACCATCCGGCAGAAATACGAGTACAGCATGAACCCCGTGGAATATGAGATCGT
GAAGAACCTGTTCAATGTGGGCTTCAAGAACGACGGCGCTGCCAGCAGTGATGCCACCCCTCTGGTGGAC
GTGTTCAAGAAGGCCCTGGCCGACGAGAAGTTCCAGGCCGAGTTCGACAACTTCGTGCACGGCCTGTACG
GCTTCGCCAAGCGGCACAGCTACCTGAGCAAAGAACGGATGGGCGACACCACCCGGTACAGCGACCTGCT
GAAGAACGCCATCTCCCTGATGAACACCATCGAAGTGAATGGCGCGCCGTCGACCTCCATCACGGCCTAT
AAGAGTGAGGGGGAGTCAGCGGAGTTCTCCTTCCCACTCAACCTTGGAGAGGAAAGCCTGCAGGGAGAGT
TGAGATGGAAGGCAGAGAAGGCTCCTTCTTCCCAGTCCTGGATCACCTTCTCCCTAAAGAACCAAAAGGT
GTCTGTGCAGAAGTCTACTAGCAACCCCAAGTTCCAGCTGTCCGAAACGCTCCCACTCACCCTTCAGATA
CCCCAGGTCTCCCTTCAGTTTGCTGGTTCTGGCAACCTGACCCTGACTCTGGACAGAGGGATACTGTATC
AGGAAGTGAACCTGGTGGTGATGAAAGTGACTCAGCCCGACAGCAACACTTTGACCTGTGAGGTGATGGG
ACCCACCTCACCCAAGATGAGACTGATCTTGAAGCAGGAGAATCAGGAGGCCAGGGTCTCCAGGCAGGAG
AAAGTGATTCAAGTGCAGGCCCCTGAAGCAGGGGTGTGGCAATGTCTACTGAGTGAAGGTGAAGAGGTCA
AGATGGACTCCAAGATCCAGGTTTTATCCAAAGGGTTGAATTCCGGATCACTGCATCATATTCTGGATGC
ACAGAAAATGGTGTGGAATCATCGTTAAGTCTAGACACGTGATTAATTAAGGATCCCCCGACCTCGACCT
CTGGCTAATAAAGGAAATTTATTTTCATTGCAATAGTGTGTTGGAATTTTTTGTGTCTCTCACTCGGAAG
GACATATGGGAGGGCAAATCATTTGGTCGAGATCCCTCGGAGATCTCTAGCTAGAGGATCGATCCCCGCC
CCGGACGAACTAAACCTGACTACGACATCTCTGCCCCTTCTTCGCGGGGCAGTGCATGTAATCCCTTCAG
TTGGTTGGTACAACTTGCCAACTGGGCCCTGTTCCACATGTGACACGGGGGGGGACCAAACACAAAGGGG
TTCTCTGACTGTAGTTGACATCCTTATAAATGGATGTGCACATTTGCCAACACTGAGTGGCTTTCATCCT
GGAGCAGACTTTGCAGTCTGTGGACTGCAACACAACATTGCCTTTATGTGTAACTCTTGGCTGAAGCTCT
TACACCAATGCTGGGGGACATGTACCTCCCAGGGGCCCAGGAAGACTACGGGAGGCTACACCAACGTCAA
TCAGAGGGGCCTGTGTAGCTACCGATAAGCGGACCCTCAAGAGGGCATTAGCAATAGTGTTTATAAGGCC
CCCTTGTTAACCCTAAACGGGTAGCATATGCTTCCCGGGTAGTAGTATATACTATCCAGACTAACCCTAA
TTCAATAGCATATGTTACCCAACGGGAAGCATATGCTATCGAATTAGGGTTAGTAAAAGGGTCCTAAGGA
ACAGCGATATCTCCCACCCCATGAGCTGTCACGGTTTTATTTACATGGGGTCAGGATTCCACGAGGGTAG
TGAACCATTTTAGTCACAAGGGCAGTGGCTGAAGATCAAGGAGCGGGCAGTGAACTCTCCTGAATCTTCG
CCTGCTTCTTCATTCTCCTTCGTTTAGCTAATAGAATAACTGCTGAGTTGTGAACAGTAAGGTGTATGTG
AGGTGCTCGAAAACAAGGTTTCAGGTGACGCCCCCAGAATAAAATTTGGACGGGGGGTTCAGTGGTGGCA
TTGTGCTATGACACCAATATAACCCTCACAAACCCCTTGGGCAATAAATACTAGTGTAGGAATGAAACAT
TCTGAATATCTTTAACAATAGAAATCCATGGGGTGGGGACAAGCCGTAAAGACTGGATGTCCATCTCACA
CGAATTTATGGCTATGGGCAACACATAATCCTAGTGCAATATGATACTGGGGTTATTAAGATGTGTCCCA
GGCAGGGACCAAGACAGGTGAACCATGTTGTTACACTCTATTTGTAACAAGGGGAAAGAGAGTGGACGCC
GACAGCAGCGGACTCCACTGGTTGTCTCTAACACCCCCGAAAATTAAACGGGGCTCCACGCCAATGGGGC
CCATAAACAAAGACAAGTGGCCACTCTTTTTTTTGAAATTGTGGAGTGGGGGCACGCGTCAGCCCCCACA
CGCCGCCCTGCGGTTTTGGACTGTAAAATAAGGGTGTAATAACTTGGCTGATTGTAACCCCGCTAACCAC
TGCGGTCAAACCACTTGCCCACAAAACCACTAATGGCACCCCGGGGAATACCTGCATAAGTAGGTGGGCG
GGCCAAGATAGGGGCGCGATTGCTGCGATCTGGAGGACAAATTACACACACTTGCGCCTGAGCGCCAAGC
ACAGGGTTGTTGGTCCTCATATTCACGAGGTCGCTGAGAGCACGGTGGGCTAATGTTGCCATGGGTAGCA
TATACTACCCAAATATCTGGATAGCATATGCTATCCTAATCTATATCTGGGTAGCATAGGCTATCCTAAT
CTATATCTGGGTAGCATATGCTATCCTAATCTATATCTGGGTAGTATATGCTATCCTAATTTATATCTGG
GTAGCATAGGCTATCCTAATCTATATCTGGGTAGCATATGCTATCCTAATCTATATCTGGGTAGTATATG
CTATCCTAATCTGTATCCGGGTAGCATATGCTATCCTAATAGAGATTAGGGTAGTATATGCTATCCTAAT
TTATATCTGGGTAGCATATACTACCCAAATATCTGGATAGCATATGCTATCCTAATCTATATCTGGGTAG
CATATGCTATCCTAATCTATATCTGGGTAGCATAGGCTATCCTAATCTATATCTGGGTAGCATATGCTAT
CCTAATCTATATCTGGGTAGTATATGCTATCCTAATTTATATCTGGGTAGCATAGGCTATCCTAATCTAT
ATCTGGGTAGCATATGCTATCCTAATCTATATCTGGGTAGTATATGCTATCCTAATCTGTATCCGGGTAG
CATATGCTATCCTCATGATAAGCTGTCAAACATGAGAATTTTCTTGAAGACGAAAGGGCCTCGTGATACG
CCTATTTTTATAGGTTAATGTCATGATAATAATGGTTTCTTAGACGTCAGGTGGCACTTTTCGGGGAAAT
GTGCGCGGAACCCCTATTTGTTTATTTTTCTAAATACATTCAAATATGTATCCGCTCATGAGACAATAAC
CCTGATAAATGCTTCAATAATATTGAAAAAGGAAGAGTATGAGTATTCAACATTTCCGTGTCGCCCTTAT
TCCCTTTTTTGCGGCATTTTGCCTTCCTGTTTTTGCTCACCCAGAAACGCTGGTGAAAGTAAAAGATGCT
GAAGATCAGTTGGGTGCACGAGTGGGTTACATCGAACTGGATCTCAACAGCGGTAAGATCCTTGAGAGTT
TTCGCCCCGAAGAACGTTTTCCAATGATGAGCACTTTTAAAGTTCTGCTATGTGGCGCGGTATTATCCCG
TGTTGACGCCGGGCAAGAGCAACTCGGTCGCCGCATACACTATTCTCAGAATGACTTGGTTGAGTACTCA
CCAGTCACAGAAAAGCATCTTACGGATGGCATGACAGTAAGAGAATTATGCAGTGCTGCCATAACCATGA
GTGATAACACTGCGGCCAACTTACTTCTGACAACGATCGGAGGACCGAAGGAGCTAACCGCTTTTTTGCA
CAACATGGGGGATCATGTAACTCGCCTTGATCGTTGGGAACCGGAGCTGAATGAAGCCATACCAAACGAC
GAGCGTGACACCACGATGCCTGCAGCAATGGCAACAACGTTGCGCAAACTATTAACTGGCGAACTACTTA
CTCTAGCTTCCCGGCAACAATTAATAGACTGGATGGAGGCGGATAAAGTTGCAGGACCACTTCTGCGCTC
GGCCCTTCCGGCTGGCTGGTTTATTGCTGATAAATCTGGAGCCGGTGAGCGTGGGTCTCGCGGTATCATT
GCAGCACTGGGGCCAGATGGTAAGCCCTCCCGTATCGTAGTTATCTACACGACGGGGAGTCAGGCAACTA
TGGATGAACGAAATAGACAGATCGCTGAGATAGGTGCCTCACTGATTAAGCATTGGTAACTGTCAGACCA
AGTTTACTCATATATACTTTAGATTGATTTAAAACTTCATTTTTAATTTAAAAGGATCTAGGTGAAGATC
CTTTTTGATAATCTCATGACCAAAATCCCTTAACGTGAGTTTTCGTTCCACTGAGCGTCAGACCCCGTAG
AAAAGATCAAAGGATCTTCTTGAGATCCTTTTTTTCTGCGCGTAATCTGCTGCTTGCAAACAAAAAAACC
ACCGCTACCAGCGGTGGTTTGTTTGCCGGATCAAGAGCTACCAACTCTTTTTCCGAAGGTAACTGGCTTC
AGCAGAGCGCAGATACCAAATACTGTTCTTCTAGTGTAGCCGTAGTTAGGCCACCACTTCAAGAACTCTG
TAGCACCGCCTACATACCTCGCTCTGCTAATCCTGTTACCAGTGGCTGCTGCCAGTGGCGATAAGTCGTG
TCTTACCGGGTTGGACTCAAGACGATAGTTACCGGATAAGGCGCAGCGGTCGGGCTGAACGGGGGGTTCG
TGCACACAGCCCAGCTTGGAGCGAACGACCTACACCGAACTGAGATACCTACAGCGTGAGCTATGAGAAA
GCGCCACGCTTCCCGAAGGGAGAAAGGCGGACAGGTATCCGGTAAGCGGCAGGGTCGGAACAGGAGAGCG
CACGAGGGAGCTTCCAGGGGGAAACGCCTGGTATCTTTATAGTCCTGTCGGGTTTCGCCACCTCTGACTT
GAGCGTCGATTTTTGTGATGCTCGTCAGGGGGGCGGAGCCTATGGAAAAACGCCAGCAACGCGGCCTTTT
TACGGTTCCTGGCCTTTTGCTGGCCTTTTGCTCACATGTTCTTTCCTGCGTTATCCCCTGATTCTGTGGA
TAACCGTATTACCGCCTTTGAGTGAGCTGATACCGCTCGCCGCAGCCGAACGACCGAGCGCAGCGAGTCA
GTGAGCGAGGAAGCGGAAGAGCGCCCAATACGCAAACCGCCTCTCCCCGCGCGTTGGCCGATTCATTAAT
GCAGCTGGCACGACAGGTTTCCCGACTGGAAAGCGGGCAGTGAGCGCAACGCAATTAATGTGAGTTAGCT
CACTCATTAGGCACCCCAGGCTTTACACTTTATGCTTCCGGCTCGTATGTTGTGTGGAATTGTGAGCGGA
TAACAATTTCACACAGGAAACAGCTATGACCATGATTACGCCAAGCTCTAGCTAGAGGTCGACCAATTCT
CATGTTTGACAGCTTATCATCGCAGATCCGGGCAACGTTGTTGCCATTGCTGCAGGCGCAGAACTGGTAG
GTATGGA
Features (pLannotate 1.2.2; 18 found; start..end, strand, type, name):
    154..533     +  enhancer       CMV enhancer: human cytomegalovirus immediate early enhancer
    535..734     +  promoter       CMV promoter: human cytomegalovirus (CMV) immediate early promoter
    802..840     +  misc_feature   Ad SA (fragment): adenovirus major late transcript splice acceptor (Friedrich and Soriano, 1991)
    873..1082    -  CDS            PTP (fragment): TERM_ADE02 - Experimental evidence at protein level: Swiss-Prot protein existence level 1. Protein covalently bound to the viral DNA that acts as a primer for viral genomic replication by DNA strand displacement. Assembles on the viral origin of replication in an initiation complex with viral polymerase, DBP, host NFIA and host POU2F1/OCT1. During initiation, the polymerase covalently couples the first dCTP with Ser- 580 of pTP. The terminal protein stimulates the template activity over 20 fold compared to protein-free templates. Neo-synthesized viral genomes are linked to two preterminal prot
   1113..1202    +  intron         chimeric intron (fragment): chimera between introns from adenovirus and immunoglobulin heavy chain genes
   1221..1267    +  CDS            IgH signal sequence (fragment): signal sequence from the mouse immunoglobulin heavy chain variable region
   2625..3191    +  CDS            Cd4 (fragment): CD4_RAT - Experimental evidence at protein level: Swiss-Prot protein existence level 1. Integral membrane glycoprotein that plays an essential role in the immune response and serves multiple functions in responses against both external and internal offenses. In T-cells, functions primarily as a coreceptor for MHC class II molecule:peptide complex. The antigens presented by class II peptides are derived from extracellular proteins while class I peptides are derived from cytosolic proteins. Interacts simultaneously with the T-cell receptor (TCR) and the MHC class II presented by antigen presenti
   3297..3352    +  polyA_signal   β-globin poly(A) signal: rabbit β-globin polyadenylation signal (Gil and Proudfoot, 1987)
   3866..5547    -  rep_origin     oriP (fragment): Epstein-Barr virus oriP replication origin (Yates et al., 2000)
   5674..5778    +  promoter       AmpR promoter: bla
   5779..6639    +  CDS            AmpR: β-lactamase; bla; confers resistance to ampicillin, carbenicillin, and related antibiotics
   6810..7398    +  rep_origin     ori: high-copy-number ColE1/pMB1/pBR322/pUC origin of replication
   7581..7673    +  CDS            lacI (fragment): lac repressor; lacI; The lac repressor binds to the lac operator to inhibit transcription in E. coli. This inhibition can be relieved by adding lactose or isopropyl-β-D-thiogalactopyranoside (IPTG).
   7686..7707    +  protein_bind   CAP binding site: CAP binding activates transcription in the presence of cAMP. E. coli catabolite activator protein
   7722..7752    +  promoter       lac promoter: promoter for the E. coli lac operon
   7760..7776    +  protein_bind   lac operator: The lac repressor binds to the lac operator to inhibit transcription in E. coli. This inhibition can be relieved by adding lactose or isopropyl-β-D-thiogalactopyranoside (IPTG). lac repressor encoded by lacI
   7846..7862    +  promoter       tet promoter (fragment): E. coli promoter for tetracycline efflux protein gene
   7872..7897    -  CDS            bla(M) (fragment): β-lactamase lacking the signal sequence; bla(M); allows cytosolic expression of β-lactamase
