[The description below was written by a language model from this plasmid's Addgene catalogue record and pLannotate feature annotations shown in this document.]
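Description:
MSP7.6-bio is a mammalian expression plasmid built on the pTT3 backbone for producing a soluble, secreted form of the Plasmodium vivax merozoite surface protein MSP7.6 (PVX_082675). It is maintained in E. coli through a high-copy ColE1/pUC-type origin and selected with ampicillin via the β-lactamase gene. The backbone also carries an Epstein-Barr virus oriP fragment, which allows episomal retention and enhanced transient expression in mammalian cells that supply EBNA1. Short lac regulatory elements and small lacI, tet promoter and bla fragments detected near the end of the sequence appear to be backbone remnants with no role in expression.

Transcription is driven by the CMV immediate early enhancer and promoter, followed by adenovirus-derived leader and splice sequences and a chimeric intron fragment that promote efficient processing of the transcript. One stretch of this region is annotated as an antisense adenoviral terminal protein fragment, which probably reflects adenoviral leader sequence rather than a functional coding region. A mouse immunoglobulin heavy chain signal sequence fragment precedes the insert and directs the protein into the secretory pathway. The full-length MSP7.6 ectodomain is cloned between retained NotI and AscI sites; it is not annotated in the feature table but presumably occupies the gap between the signal sequence and the tag. All potential N-linked glycosylation sites (NXT/S) have been changed to NXA, preventing glycosylation in mammalian cells at these sites. The C-terminus is fused to rat CD4 domains 3 and 4 and an enzymatic biotinylation sequence, and the transcript ends at a rabbit β-globin polyadenylation signal.

The plasmid belongs to a library of recombinant P. vivax merozoite proteins used to look for vaccine candidates and protein-protein interactions. The biotinylation sequence allows the protein to be biotinylated, for example for capture on streptavidin.
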