Addgene plasmid #68513: MSP7.6-bio
Purpose: Expresses full-length P. vivax MSP7.6 (PVX_082675) ectodomain in mammalian cells. C-terminal rat Cd4d3+4 tag, biotinylation sequence
Depositing lab: Julian Rayner & Gavin Wright. Depositing organization: Wellcome Sanger Institute. Publication: A Library of Plasmodium vivax Recombinant Merozoite Proteins Reveals New Vaccine Candidates and Protein-Protein Interactions. Hostetler JB, Sharma S, Bartholdson SJ, Wright GJ, Fairhurst RM, Rayner JC. PLoS Negl Trop Dis. 2015 Dec 23;9(12):e0004264. doi: 10.1371/journal.pntd.0004264. eCollection 2015 Dec. PubMed 26701602.
Backbone
  Vector backbone: pTT3
  Backbone manufacturer: Yves Durocher, NRC
  Backbone size w/o insert (bp): 6654
  Vector type: Mammalian Expression
Growth in bacteria
  Bacterial resistance: Ampicillin, 100 μg/mL
  Growth temperature: 37°C
  Growth strain: DH5alpha
  Copy number: High Copy
Gene/Insert
  Gene/Insert name: MSP7.6 (alt name: PVX_082675)
  Mutation: All NXT/S sites mutated to NXA, where X is any amino acid except Proline
  Promoter: CMV
  Tag / fusion protein: rat CD4 d3+4, enzymatic biotinylation sequence (C terminal on backbone)
  Cloning method: Restriction Enzyme; 5′ cloning site NotI (not destroyed); 3′ cloning site AscI (not destroyed)
  Sequencing primers: 5′ pMT2-F; 3′ rb_glob_PA_term-R
Terms and licenses: Academic/Nonprofit Terms; Industry Terms: Not Available to Industry
How to cite: MSP7.6-bio was a gift from Julian Rayner & Gavin Wright (Addgene plasmid # 68513 ; http://n2t.net/addgene:68513 ; RRID:Addgene_68513)
