>Addgene plasmid #68513 | MSP7.6-bio | depositor partial sequence | sequence record 120621 | MSP7.6 from Not1 to Asc1 restriction sites
GCGGCCGCAGCTGATGCTTCTGATGGCGTGCCCATGCTGTTCAACGACGAGAACCATCTGCCCAACAGCC
TGAACCGGAAGCTGCGGAACCTGAACGAGATCGTGCAGGAAGATGTGTCCGAGAACAGCCACGAGGTGGA
CGAGCTGGAAAAGCACGAGGAAGAGGAAGAGGACGTGGAAGTGGAAGAAGAACAGCACGAACAGCAGCAC
GGCCACACCGTGGAAGATCCCAGAGAAGGCGACGAGGGCAACGAGAACGACCCCCAGGAAGGCACCCACG
AGCAGGACGACGAGGACTTCATGGGCCAGTGGACCGAAGTGATGGCCAACGAGGAAGGCGATAGCGGCGA
GGGCGAGGACGATACCGACAGCGAGGATGATGCCGAGGGGGAGAGCAACACCCACAGCCCTAGAAGCCCT
CCCGTGGAAGGCTCTGATGCCACAGTGCTGCAGGCCGAGCCTAGCACAGCCCTGAGCGACAGCAGCAACT
CTGCCCAGATTGGCCAGCAGGGCGTGCACAGACCACCAGCCGGACTGGCCGATCAGACCACCCAGAGAAC
AGGCGATCAGGGCGCCGATGGACCTCATGGCGATTCTGGCGCCGCTACCTCTAGAGCCGGCGGATCTGCT
GAGAGAGGCCCCTCTGGCGAACGGCCTCAGGAAAGAGCACCTGGCGGAACCCCTGAGCTGCCCGCCAATT
CTGTGCCTCAGAGAGAGGGCAGAAGCGACGCCCTGCCACAGGAACAGCAGGCCCAGTCTGAAGTCGTGCG
GAGCGAGAGACAGTCTGGCGCTGCTGCAGATGGCGGAGCCCAGCCTTCTGAAAGACCTGCCGCTCCTCCA
CAGCAGACCAGCAGAGACACACCCCCTAAGGGCACCGCCGACAGCAACGACGCCAAGATCAAGTACCTGG
ACAAGCTGTACGACGAGGTGCTGACCACCTCCGACAACACCGCCGGAATCCACGTGCCCGACTACCACAG
CAAGTACAACACCATCCGGCAGAAATACGAGTACAGCATGAACCCCGTGGAATATGAGATCGTGAAGAAC
CTGTTCAATGTGGGCTTCAAGAACGACGGCGCTGCCAGCAGTGATGCCACCCCTCTGGTGGACGTGTTCA
AGAAGGCCCTGGCCGACGAGAAGTTCCAGGCCGAGTTCGACAACTTCGTGCACGGCCTGTACGGCTTCGC
CAAGCGGCACAGCTACCTGAGCAAAGAACGGATGGGCGACACCACCCGGTACAGCGACCTGCTGAAGAAC
GCCATCTCCCTGATGAACACCATCGAAGTGAATGGCGCGCC
