>Addgene plasmid #68513 | MSP7.6-bio | addgene partial sequence | sequence record 124201 | pMT2-F 5'-TTGCCTTTCTCTCCACAGGT-3'
TGGAGTTTCAGACCCAGGTACTCATGTCCCTGCTGCTCTGCATGTCTGGTGCGGCCGCAGCTGATGCTTC
TGATGGCGTGCCCATGCTGTTCAACGACGAGAACCATCTGCCCAACAGCCTGAACCGGAAGCTGCGGAAC
CTGAACGAGATCGTGCAGGAAGATGTGTCCGAGAACAGCCACGAGGTGGACGAGCTGGAAAAGCACGAGG
AAGAGGAAGAGGACGTGGAAGTGGAAGAAGAACAGCACGAACAGCAGCACGGCCACACCGTGGAAGATCC
CAGAGAAGGCGACGAGGGCAACGAGAACGACCCCCAGGAAGGCACCCACGAGCAGGACGACGAGGACTTC
ATGGGCCAGTGGACCGAAGTGATGGCCAACGAGGAAGGCGATAGCGGCGAGGGCGAGGACGATACCGACA
GCGAGGATGATGCCGAGGGGGAGAGCAACACCCACAGCCCTAGAAGCCCTCCCGTGGAAGGCTCTGATGC
CACAGTGCTGCAGGCCGAGCCTAGCACAGCCCTGAGCGACAGCAGCAACTCTGCCCAGATTGGCCAGCAG
GGCGTGCACAGACCACCAGCCGGACTGGCCGATCAGACCACCCAGAGAACAGGCGATCAGGGCGCCGATG
GACCTCATGGCGATTCTGGCGCCGCTACCTCTAGAGCCGGCGGATCTGCTGAGAGAGGCCCCTCTGGCGA
ACGGCCTCAGGAAAGAGCACCTGGCGGAACCCCTGAGCTGCCCGCCAATTCTGTGCCTCAGAGAGAGGGC
AGAAGCGACGCCCTGCCACAGGAACAGCAGGCCCAGTCTGAAGTCGTGCGGAGCGAGAGACAGTCTGGCG
CTGCTGCAGATGGCGGAGCCCAGCCTTCTGAAAGACCTGCCGCTCCTCCACAGCAGACCAGCAGAGACAC
ACCCCCTAAGGGCACCGCCGACAGCAACGACGCCAAGATCAAGTACCTGGACAAGCTGTACGACGAGGTG
CTGACCACCTCCGACAACACCGCCGGAATCCACGTGCCCGACTACCACAGCAAGTACAACACCATCC
