>Addgene plasmid #68513 | MSP7.6-bio | addgene partial sequence | sequence record 124202 | rb_glob_PA_term-R 5'-CCCATATGTCCTTCCGAGTG-3'
CACACTATTGCAATGAAAATAAATTTCCTTTATTAGCCAGAGGTCGAGGTCGGGGGATCCTTAATTAATC
ACGTGTCTAGACTTAACGATGATTCCACACCATTTTCTGTGCATCCAGAATATGATGCAGTGATCCGGAA
TTCAACCCTTTGGATAAAACCTGGATCTTGGAGTCCATCTTGACCTCTTCACCTTCACTCAGTAGACATT
GCCACACCCCTGCTTCAGGGGCCTGCACTTGAATCACTTTCTCCTGCCTGGAGACCCTGGCCTCCTGATT
CTCCTGCTTCAAGATCAGTCTCATCTTGGGTGAGGTGGGTCCCATCACCTCACAGGTCAAAGTGTTGCTG
TCGGGCTGAGTCACTTTCATCACCACCAGGTTCACTTCCTGATACAGTATCCCTCTGTCCAGAGTCAGGG
TCAGGTTGCCAGAACCAGCAAACTGAAGGGAGACCTGGGGTATCTGAAGGGTGAGTGGGAGCGTTTCGGA
CAGCTGGAACTTGGGGTTGCTAGTAGACTTCTGCACAGACACCTTTTGGTTCTTTAGGGAGAAGGTGATC
CAGGACTGGGAAGAAGGAGCCTTCTCTGCCTTCCATCTCAACTCTCCCTGCAGGCTTTCCTCTCCAAGGT
TGAGTGGGAAGGAGAACTCCGCTGACTCCCCCTCACTCTTATAGGCCGTGATGGAGGTCGACGGCGCGCC
ATTCACTTCGATGGTGTTCATCAGGGAGATGGCGTTCTTCAGCAGGTCGCTGTACCGGGTGGTGTCGCCC
ATCCGTTCTTTGCTCAGGTAGCTGTGCCGCTTGGCGAAGCCGTACAGGCCGTGCACGAAGTTGTCGAACT
CGGCCTGGAACTTCTCGTCGGCCAGGGCCTTCTTGAACACGTCCACCAGAGGGGTGGCATCACTGCTGGC
AGCGCCGTCGTTCTTGAAGCCCACATTGAACAGGTTCTTCACGATCTCATATTCCACGGGGTTCATGCTG
TACTCGTATTTCTGCCGGATGGTGTTGTACTTGCTGTGGTAGTCGGGCACGTGGATTCCGGCGGTGTTGT
CGGAGGTGGTCAGCACCTCGTCGTACAGCTTGTCCAGGTACTTGATCTTGGCGTCGTTGCTGTCGGCGGT
GCCCTTAGGG
